Addgene plasmid #131879: pDONR221_SLC2A9
Purpose: Gateway entry clone with codon-optimized ORF sequence for subcloning into custom expression vectors
Depositing lab: RESOLUTE Consortium & Giulio Superti-Furga. Depositing organization: CeMM Research Center for Molecular Medicine. Publication: The RESOLUTE consortium: unlocking SLC transporters for drug discovery. Superti-Furga G, Lackner D, Wiedmer T, Ingles-Prieto A, Barbosa B, Girardi E, Goldmann U, Gurtl B, Klavins K, Klimek C, Lindinger S, Lineiro-Retes E, Muller AC, Onstein S, Redinger G, Reil D, Sedlyarov V, Wolf G, Crawford M, Everley R, ... Steppan CM. Nat Rev Drug Discov. 2020 Jul;19(7):429-430. doi: 10.1038/d41573-020-00056-6. PubMed 32265506.
Backbone
  Vector backbone: pDONR221
  Backbone manufacturer: Thermo Fisher Scientific
  Backbone size w/o insert (bp): 2550
  Vector type: Mammalian Expression
Growth in bacteria
  Bacterial resistance: Kanamycin, 50 μg/mL
  Growth temperature: 37°C
  Growth strain: Stbl3
  Copy number: High Copy
Gene/Insert
  Gene/Insert name: SLC2A9 (alt name: Glut9, GLUTX, URATv1)
  Species: H. sapiens (human)
  Insert size (bp): 1620
  Entrez Gene: SLC2A9 (a.k.a. GLUT9, GLUTX, UAQTL2, URATv1)
  Cloning method: Gateway Cloning
  Sequencing primers: 5′ M13-fwd; 3′ M13-rev
Terms and licenses: Academic/Nonprofit Terms; Industry Terms
Depositor comments: For more information on the full Resolute plasmid collection, please see www.addgene.org/depositor-collections/re-solute/. Please provide your feedback on this plasmid to the RESOLUTE consortium by filling out their RESOLUTE repository feedback form: https://forms.office.com/Pages/ResponsePage.aspx?id=0e05yklzmkS7rjFGQL4N7z4feCLQvEJAmVcOCM_u885UN1JJRko0Ukg4TVQwNTZLOUxPQVJWT1NHUCQlQCN0PWcu
How to cite: pDONR221_SLC2A9 was a gift from RESOLUTE Consortium & Giulio Superti-Furga (Addgene plasmid # 131879 ; http://n2t.net/addgene:131879 ; RRID:Addgene_131879)
