[The description below was written by a language model from this plasmid's Addgene catalogue record and pLannotate feature annotations shown in this document.]
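Description:
pDONR221_SLC2A9 is a Gateway entry clone built on the pDONR221 backbone from Thermo Fisher Scientific. It carries a codon-optimized open reading frame for human SLC2A9 (also known as GLUT9, GLUTX or URATv1), a member of the solute carrier family. The sequenced plasmid is about 4.2 kb, which fits a roughly 2.55 kb backbone plus a 1,620 bp insert. It is maintained in E. coli at high copy through a ColE1/pUC-type origin of replication and selected with kanamycin through an aminoglycoside phosphotransferase (KanR) gene.

The SLC2A9 coding sequence lies between attL1 and attL2 sites, the recombination sites used in the Gateway LR reaction. LR Clonase can therefore move the ORF directionally into any attR-containing destination vector, which then supplies the promoter, tags and selection markers. Although the catalogue lists the vector type as mammalian expression, the feature table shows no eukaryotic promoter or polyadenylation signal, so the plasmid works as a shuttle for the ORF rather than as an expression construct. Upstream of the cassette are the rrnB T1 and T2 transcription terminators, which shield the insert from read-through transcription in bacteria. A T7 promoter sits just beyond attL2, pointing back toward the insert. The short lacI and lacZα fragments annotated upstream of attL1 are backbone remnants with no evident function, and M13 forward and reverse primer sites flank the insert for sequence verification. The plasmid belongs to a large consortium collection of solute carrier transporter clones, intended for subcloning SLC ORFs into custom expression vectors for transporter research and drug discovery.
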