Features (pLannotate 1.2.2; 10 found; start..end, strand, type, name):
    121..213     +  CDS            lacI (fragment): lac repressor; lacI; The lac repressor binds to the lac operator to inhibit transcription in E. coli. This inhibition can be relieved by adding lactose or isopropyl-β-D-thiogalactopyranoside (IPTG).
    268..295     -  terminator     rrnB T2 terminator: transcription terminator T2 from the E. coli rrnB gene
    427..470     +  terminator     rrnB T1 terminator: Escherichia coli rrnB; transcription terminator T1 from the E. coli rrnB gene
    517..553     -  CDS            lacZα (fragment): LacZα fragment of β-galactosidase; lacZ fragment
    569..668     +  protein_bind   attL1: mutant version of attL; recombination site for the Gateway® LR reaction LR Clonase™
    674..2293    +  CDS            SLC2A9: GTR9_HUMAN - Also known as GLUT9 From Homo sapiens (Human).
   2295..2394    -  protein_bind   attL2: mutant version of attL; recombination site for the Gateway® LR reaction LR Clonase™
   2412..2430    -  promoter       T7 promoter: promoter for bacteriophage T7 RNA polymerase
   2564..3373    +  CDS            KanR: aminoglycoside phosphotransferase; aph(3')-Ia; confers resistance to kanamycin in bacteria or G418 (Geneticin®) in eukaryotes
   3520..4108    +  rep_origin     ori: high-copy-number ColE1/pMB1/pBR322/pUC origin of replication
>Addgene plasmid #131879 | pDONR221_SLC2A9 | addgene full sequence | sequence record 259054 | Addgene NGS Result
CTTTCCTGCGTTATCCCCTGATTCTGTGGATAACCGTATTACCGCCTTTGAGTGAGCTGATACCGCTCGC
CGCAGCCGAACGACCGAGCGCAGCGAGTCAGTGAGCGAGGAAGCGGAAGAGCGCCCAATACGCAAACCGC
CTCTCCCCGCGCGTTGGCCGATTCATTAATGCAGCTGGCACGACAGGTTTCCCGACTGGAAAGCGGGCAG
TGAGCGCAACGCAATTAATACGCGTACCGCTAGCCAGGAAGAGTTTGTAGAAACGCAAAAAGGCCATCCG
TCAGGATGGCCTTCTGCTTAGTTTGATGCCTGGCAGTTTATGGCGGGCGTCCTGCCCGCCACCCTCCGGG
CCGTTGCTTCACAACGTTCAAATCCGCTCCCGGCGGATTTGTCCTACTCAGGAGAGCGTTCACCGACAAA
CAACAGATAAAACGAAAGGCCCAGTCTTCCGACTGAGCCTTTCGTTTTATTTGATGCCTGGCAGTTCCCT
ACTCTCGCGTTAACGCTAGCATGGATGTTTTCCCAGTCACGACGTTGTAAAACGACGGCCAGTCTTAAGC
TCGGGCCCCAAATAATGATTTTATTTTGACTGATAGTGACCTGTTCGTTGCAACACATTGATGAGCAATG
CTTTTTTATAATGCCAACTTTGTACAAAAAAGCAGGCTCCACCATGGCCAGGAAGCAGAACCGCAATAGC
AAGGAGCTGGGACTGGTGCCACTGACCGACGATACATCCCACGCAGGACCACCTGGACCTGGAAGGGCCC
TGCTGGAGTGCGACCACCTGCGCAGCGGAGTGCCTGGAGGCCGGAGAAGGAAGGATTGGTCTTGTAGCCT
GCTGGTGGCATCCCTGGCAGGAGCCTTCGGCAGCTCCTTTCTCTATGGATACAACCTGAGTGTGGTCAAT
GCCCCCACCCCTTACATCAAGGCCTTCTATAACGAGAGCTGGGAGCGCCGGCACGGCAGGCCAATCGACC
CCGATACCCTGACACTGCTGTGGTCTGTGACCGTGAGCATCTTTGCCATCGGCGGCCTGGTGGGCACACT
GATCGTGAAGATGATCGGCAAGGTGCTGGGAAGGAAGCACACCCTGCTGGCCAACAATGGCTTCGCCATC
TCTGCCGCCCTGCTGATGGCATGCAGCCTGCAGGCAGGAGCCTTCGAGATGCTGATCGTGGGCCGGTTTA
TCATGGGCATCGACGGAGGAGTGGCCCTGTCCGTGCTGCCAATGTACCTGTCCGAGATCTCTCCCAAGGA
GATCAGAGGCTCTCTGGGCCAGGTGACCGCCATCTTCATCTGTATCGGCGTGTTTACAGGACAGCTGCTG
GGACTGCCAGAGCTGCTGGGCAAGGAGTCTACCTGGCCTTACCTGTTCGGCGTGATCGTGGTGCCAGCAG
TGGTGCAGCTGCTGAGCCTGCCTTTTCTGCCAGACTCCCCCCGGTATCTGCTGCTGGAGAAGCACAATGA
GGCCAGAGCCGTGAAGGCCTTCCAGACATTTCTGGGCAAGGCCGACGTGAGCCAGGAGGTGGAGGAGGTG
CTGGCAGAGAGCAGGGTGCAGCGGTCCATCAGACTGGTGTCTGTGCTGGAGCTGCTGAGGGCACCATACG
TGAGATGGCAGGTGGTGACCGTGATCGTGACAATGGCCTGCTACCAGCTGTGCGGCCTGAACGCCATCTG
GTTCTATACCAATAGCATCTTTGGCAAGGCCGGCATCCCACCCGCCAAGATCCCTTATGTGACCCTGTCC
ACAGGAGGAATCGAGACACTGGCAGCCGTGTTCTCTGGCCTGGTCATCGAGCACCTGGGCAGAAGGCCAC
TGCTGATCGGCGGCTTTGGCCTGATGGGCCTGTTCTTTGGCACCCTGACAATCACCCTGACACTGCAGGA
CCACGCCCCTTGGGTGCCATACCTGAGCATCGTGGGCATCCTGGCCATCATCGCAAGCTTCTGCTCCGGA
CCAGGAGGCATCCCTTTTATCCTGACCGGCGAGTTCTTTCAGCAGTCCCAGAGGCCAGCAGCCTTCATCA
TCGCAGGAACAGTGAACTGGCTGTCTAATTTTGCCGTGGGCCTGCTGTTCCCCTTTATCCAGAAGAGCCT
GGATACCTATTGCTTCCTGGTGTTTGCCACCATCTGTATCACAGGCGCCATCTACCTGTATTTCGTGCTG
CCCGAGACCAAGAACAGGACATACGCCGAGATCTCCCAGGCCTTTTCTAAGCGCAATAAGGCCTATCCTC
CAGAGGAGAAGATCGACTCCGCCGTGACAGATGGCAAGATCAACGGCAGACCTGACCCAGCTTTCTTGTA
CAAAGTTGGCATTATAAGAAAGCATTGCTTATCAATTTGTTGCAACGAACAGGTCACTATCAGTCAAAAT
AAAATCATTATTTGCCATCCAGCTGATATCCCCTATAGTGAGTCGTATTACATGGTCATAGCTGTTTCCT
GGCAGCTCTGGCCCGTGTCTCAAAATCTCTGATGTTACATTGCACAAGATAAAAATATATCATCATGAAC
AATAAAACTGTCTGCTTACATAAACAGTAATACAAGGGGTGTTATGAGCCATATTCAACGGGAAACGTCG
AGGCCGCGATTAAATTCCAACATGGATGCTGATTTATATGGGTATAAATGGGCTCGCGATAATGTCGGGC
AATCAGGTGCGACAATCTATCGCTTGTATGGGAAGCCCGATGCGCCAGAGTTGTTTCTGAAACATGGCAA
AGGTAGCGTTGCCAATGATGTTACAGATGAGATGGTCAGACTAAACTGGCTGACGGAATTTATGCCTCTT
CCGACCATCAAGCATTTTATCCGTACTCCTGATGATGCATGGTTACTCACCACTGCGATCCCCGGAAAAA
CAGCATTCCAGGTATTAGAAGAATATCCTGATTCAGGTGAAAATATTGTTGATGCGCTGGCAGTGTTCCT
GCGCCGGTTGCATTCGATTCCTGTTTGTAATTGTCCTTTTAACAGCGATCGCGTATTTCGTCTCGCTCAG
GCGCAATCACGAATGAATAACGGTTTGGTTGATGCGAGTGATTTTGATGACGAGCGTAATGGCTGGCCTG
TTGAACAAGTCTGGAAAGAAATGCATAAACTTTTGCCATTCTCACCGGATTCAGTCGTCACTCATGGTGA
TTTCTCACTTGATAACCTTATTTTTGACGAGGGGAAATTAATAGGTTGTATTGATGTTGGACGAGTCGGA
ATCGCAGACCGATACCAGGATCTTGCCATCCTATGGAACTGCCTCGGTGAGTTTTCTCCTTCATTACAGA
AACGGCTTTTTCAAAAATATGGTATTGATAATCCTGATATGAATAAATTGCAGTTTCATTTGATGCTCGA
TGAGTTTTTCTAATCAGAATTGGTTAATTGGTTGTAACACTGGCAGAGCATTACGCTGACTTGACGGGAC
GGCGCAAGCTCATGACCAAAATCCCTTAACGTGAGTTACGCGTCGTTCCACTGAGCGTCAGACCCCGTAG
AAAAGATCAAAGGATCTTCTTGAGATCCTTTTTTTCTGCGCGTAATCTGCTGCTTGCAAACAAAAAAACC
ACCGCTACCAGCGGTGGTTTGTTTGCCGGATCAAGAGCTACCAACTCTTTTTCCGAAGGTAACTGGCTTC
AGCAGAGCGCAGATACCAAATACTGTTCTTCTAGTGTAGCCGTAGTTAGGCCACCACTTCAAGAACTCTG
TAGCACCGCCTACATACCTCGCTCTGCTAATCCTGTTACCAGTGGCTGCTGCCAGTGGCGATAAGTCGTG
TCTTACCGGGTTGGACTCAAGACGATAGTTACCGGATAAGGCGCAGCGGTCGGGCTGAACGGGGGGTTCG
TGCACACAGCCCAGCTTGGAGCGAACGACCTACACCGAACTGAGATACCTACAGCGTGAGCTATGAGAAA
GCGCCACGCTTCCCGAAGGGAGAAAGGCGGACAGGTATCCGGTAAGCGGCAGGGTCGGAACAGGAGAGCG
CACGAGGGAGCTTCCAGGGGGAAACGCCTGGTATCTTTATAGTCCTGTCGGGTTTCGCCACCTCTGACTT
GAGCGTCGATTTTTGTGATGCTCGTCAGGGGGGCGGAGCCTATGGAAAAACGCCAGCAACGCGGCCTTTT
TACGGTTCCTGGCCTTTTGCTGGCCTTTTGCTCACATGTT
