>Addgene plasmid #131879 | pDONR221_SLC2A9 | depositor partial sequence | sequence record 253158 | Codon-optimized ORF of SLC2A9
ATGGCCAGGAAGCAGAACCGCAATAGCAAGGAGCTGGGACTGGTGCCACTGACCGACGATACATCCCACG
CAGGACCACCTGGACCTGGAAGGGCCCTGCTGGAGTGCGACCACCTGCGCAGCGGAGTGCCTGGAGGCCG
GAGAAGGAAGGATTGGTCTTGTAGCCTGCTGGTGGCATCCCTGGCAGGAGCCTTCGGCAGCTCCTTTCTC
TATGGATACAACCTGAGTGTGGTCAATGCCCCCACCCCTTACATCAAGGCCTTCTATAACGAGAGCTGGG
AGCGCCGGCACGGCAGGCCAATCGACCCCGATACCCTGACACTGCTGTGGTCTGTGACCGTGAGCATCTT
TGCCATCGGCGGCCTGGTGGGCACACTGATCGTGAAGATGATCGGCAAGGTGCTGGGAAGGAAGCACACC
CTGCTGGCCAACAATGGCTTCGCCATCTCTGCCGCCCTGCTGATGGCATGCAGCCTGCAGGCAGGAGCCT
TCGAGATGCTGATCGTGGGCCGGTTTATCATGGGCATCGACGGAGGAGTGGCCCTGTCCGTGCTGCCAAT
GTACCTGTCCGAGATCTCTCCCAAGGAGATCAGAGGCTCTCTGGGCCAGGTGACCGCCATCTTCATCTGT
ATCGGCGTGTTTACAGGACAGCTGCTGGGACTGCCAGAGCTGCTGGGCAAGGAGTCTACCTGGCCTTACC
TGTTCGGCGTGATCGTGGTGCCAGCAGTGGTGCAGCTGCTGAGCCTGCCTTTTCTGCCAGACTCCCCCCG
GTATCTGCTGCTGGAGAAGCACAATGAGGCCAGAGCCGTGAAGGCCTTCCAGACATTTCTGGGCAAGGCC
GACGTGAGCCAGGAGGTGGAGGAGGTGCTGGCAGAGAGCAGGGTGCAGCGGTCCATCAGACTGGTGTCTG
TGCTGGAGCTGCTGAGGGCACCATACGTGAGATGGCAGGTGGTGACCGTGATCGTGACAATGGCCTGCTA
CCAGCTGTGCGGCCTGAACGCCATCTGGTTCTATACCAATAGCATCTTTGGCAAGGCCGGCATCCCACCC
GCCAAGATCCCTTATGTGACCCTGTCCACAGGAGGAATCGAGACACTGGCAGCCGTGTTCTCTGGCCTGG
TCATCGAGCACCTGGGCAGAAGGCCACTGCTGATCGGCGGCTTTGGCCTGATGGGCCTGTTCTTTGGCAC
CCTGACAATCACCCTGACACTGCAGGACCACGCCCCTTGGGTGCCATACCTGAGCATCGTGGGCATCCTG
GCCATCATCGCAAGCTTCTGCTCCGGACCAGGAGGCATCCCTTTTATCCTGACCGGCGAGTTCTTTCAGC
AGTCCCAGAGGCCAGCAGCCTTCATCATCGCAGGAACAGTGAACTGGCTGTCTAATTTTGCCGTGGGCCT
GCTGTTCCCCTTTATCCAGAAGAGCCTGGATACCTATTGCTTCCTGGTGTTTGCCACCATCTGTATCACA
GGCGCCATCTACCTGTATTTCGTGCTGCCCGAGACCAAGAACAGGACATACGCCGAGATCTCCCAGGCCT
TTTCTAAGCGCAATAAGGCCTATCCTCCAGAGGAGAAGATCGACTCCGCCGTGACAGATGGCAAGATCAA
CGGCAGACCT
